>Addgene plasmid #59607 | pSicoR-ADAM29i2 | depositor partial sequence | sequence record 93284 | pSicoR-ADAM29i2 sequence 63 bps
TGGTGTGAGAATGTGACAGAAATTTTCTAGAGAAATTTCTGTCACATTCTCACACCTTTTTTC
