>Addgene plasmid #59607 | pSicoR-ADAM29i2 | addgene partial sequence | sequence record 96865 | WPRE-R 5'-CATAGCGTAAAAGGAGCAACA-3'
AATTTTGTAATCCAGAGGTTGATTATCGATAAGCTTGATATCGAATTGTACCTAGTGGAACCGGAACCCT
TAAACATGTATAACTTCGTATAATGTATGCTATACGAAGTTATTAGGTCCCTCGACGAATTCCTACTTGT
ACAGCTCGTCCATGCCGAGAGTGATCCCGGCGGCGGTCACGAACTCCAGCAGGACCATGTGATCGCGCTT
CTCGTTGGGGTCTTTGCTCAGGGCGGACTGGGTGCTCAGGTAGTGGTTGTCGGGCAGCAGCACGGGGCCG
TCGCCGATGGGGGTGTTCTGCTGGTAGTGGTCGGCGAGCTGCACGCTGCCGTCCTCGATGTTGTGGCGGA
TCTTGAAGTTCACCTTGATGCCGTTCTTCTGCTTGTCGGCCATGATATAGACGTTGTGGCTGTTGTAGTT
GTACTCCAGCTTGTGCCCCAGGATGTTGCCGTCCTCCTTGAAGTCGATGCCCTTCAGCTCGATGCGGTTC
ACCAGGGTGTCGCCCTCGAACTTCACCTCGGCGCGGGTCTTGTAGTTGCCGTCGTCCTTGAAGAAGATGG
TGCGCTCCTGGACGTAGCCTTCGGGCATGGCGGACTTGAA
