>Addgene plasmid #59607 | pSicoR-ADAM29i2 | addgene partial sequence | sequence record 98207 | pLLU-5 5'-cacagacttgtgggagaagc-3'
TTGCATATAATATTTCCTAGTAACTATAGAGGCTTAATGTGCGATAAAAGACAGATAATCTGTTCTTTTT
AATACTAGCTACATTTTACATGATAGGCTTGGATTTCTATAACTTCGTATAGCATACATTATACGAAGTT
ATAAACAGCACAAAAGGAAACTCACCCTAACTGTAAAGTAATTGTGTGTTTTGAGACTATAAATATCCCT
TGGAGAAAAGCCTTGTTTGGTGTGAGAATGTGACAGAAATTTTCTAGAGAAATTTCTGTCACATTCTCAC
ACCTTTTTTCTCG
