[The description below was written by a language model from this plasmid's Addgene catalogue record.]
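Description:
pSicoR-ADAM29i2 is an RNA interference plasmid built on the pSicoR backbone and catalogued as a mammalian expression/RNAi vector. It expresses a short hairpin RNA directed against human ADAM29 (also known as CT73 or svph1), a member of the ADAM family of disintegrin and metalloproteinase domain proteins. The hairpin is driven by a U6 promoter, an RNA polymerase III promoter commonly used for shRNAs because it gives strong expression of small transcripts with defined start and termination points. The hairpin was inserted by restriction cloning between an HpaI site, which was destroyed in the process, and an XhoI site, which remains intact. The "i2" in the name suggests it is one of several hairpins made against the same gene, although the record does not say so explicitly. In bacteria the plasmid is maintained at high copy number under ampicillin selection, and the use of a recombination-deficient host strain fits a vector carrying repeated sequences.

pSicoR is generally known as a lentiviral shRNA backbone in which the knockdown cassette can be removed by Cre recombination. However, no feature table is supplied here, so the record does not confirm LTRs, packaging elements, loxP sites, or any reporter or mammalian selection marker in this construct. The hairpin target sequence is also not stated beyond the gene name. The associated work concerns the systematic identification of barriers to human induced pluripotent stem cell generation, so the plasmid's likely use is knocking down ADAM29 in human cells to test its influence on reprogramming efficiency.
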