Addgene plasmid #59607: pSicoR-ADAM29i2
Purpose: Expression of shRNA against human ADAM29
Depositing lab: Miguel Ramalho-Santos. Depositing organization: University of California, San Francisco (UCSF). Publication: Systematic Identification of Barriers to Human iPSC Generation. Qin H, Diaz A, Blouin L, Lebbink RJ, Patena W, Tanbun P, LeProust EM, McManus MT, Song JS, Ramalho-Santos M. Cell. 2014 Jul 17;158(2):449-61. doi: 10.1016/j.cell.2014.05.040. PubMed 25036638.
Backbone
  Vector backbone: pSicoR
  Vector type: Mammalian Expression, RNAi
Growth in bacteria
  Bacterial resistance: Ampicillin, 100 μg/mL
  Growth temperature: 37°C
  Growth strain: Stbl3
  Copy number: High Copy
Gene/Insert
  Gene/Insert name: ADAM29
  gRNA/shRNA sequence: ADAM29
  Species: H. sapiens (human)
  Entrez Gene: ADAM29 (a.k.a. CT73, svph1)
  Promoter: U6
  Cloning method: Restriction Enzyme; 5′ cloning site HpaI (destroyed during cloning); 3′ cloning site XhoI (not destroyed)
  Sequencing primers: 5′ mU6-F
Terms and licenses: Academic/Nonprofit Terms; Industry Terms: Not Available to Industry
How to cite: pSicoR-ADAM29i2 was a gift from Miguel Ramalho-Santos (Addgene plasmid # 59607 ; http://n2t.net/addgene:59607 ; RRID:Addgene_59607)
